Addgene plasmid #141164: pGZ12.0501
Purpose: TcTT2 in Ti plasmid binary vector pGZ12.0501 (KF871320.1)
Depositing lab: Mark Guiltinan. Depositing organization: Pennsylvania State University. Publication: Enhanced somatic embryogenesis in Theobroma cacao using the homologous BABY BOOM transcription factor. Florez SL, Erwin RL, Maximova SN, Guiltinan MJ, Curtis WR. BMC Plant Biol. 2015 May 16;15:121. doi: 10.1186/s12870-015-0479-4. PubMed 25976599.
Backbone
  Vector backbone: pGH00.0126
  Backbone manufacturer: Guiltinan Lab
  Backbone size w/o insert (bp): 16177
  Total vector size (bp): 17041
  Vector type: Plant Expression
  Selectable markers: Kanamycin
Growth in bacteria
  Bacterial resistance: Kanamycin, 50 μg/mL
  Growth temperature: 37°C
  Growth strain: DH5alpha
  Copy number: High Copy
Gene/Insert
  Gene/Insert name: TcTTC
  Species: Theobroma cacao
  Insert size (bp): 864
  GenBank ID: KF871320
  Promoter: E12-omega
  Cloning method: Restriction Enzyme; 5′ cloning site SpeI (not destroyed); 3′ cloning site HpaI (not destroyed)
  Sequencing primers: 5′ ATGGGGAGGGCTCCTTGC; 3′ TTTGCCGAATCATTGCTCATCTAA
Resource information
  A portion of this plasmid was derived from a plasmid made by: Yufan Zhang, Graduate student
Terms and licenses: Academic/Nonprofit Terms; Industry Terms: Not Available to Industry
Depositor comments: Addgene NGS result had a single bp mismatch on the IS1 element and few discrepancies on the traF [KF871320] region. The depositor confirmed that these discrepancies do not affect the plasmid function.
How to cite: pGZ12.0501 was a gift from Mark Guiltinan (Addgene plasmid # 141164 ; http://n2t.net/addgene:141164 ; RRID:Addgene_141164)
