[The description below was written by a language model from this plasmid's Addgene catalogue record and pLannotate feature annotations shown in this document.]
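Description:
pGZ12.0501 is a roughly 17 kb Agrobacterium Ti-type binary vector for plant expression, built on the pGH00.0126 backbone and carrying an 864 bp Theobroma cacao coding sequence. The purpose field calls the insert TcTT2, while the insert field lists it as "TcTTC". The backbone is a broad-host-range IncP replicon: oriV with its activator trfA supports replication in both E. coli and Agrobacterium, and oriT with traJ allows conjugative mobilisation. Only a fragment of a ColE1-type origin is annotated, although the catalogue lists the plasmid as high copy. Bacterial selection is by kanamycin through an aphA-3 gene outside the T-DNA. The backbone also retains an IS1 element, tetR, and fragments of tetA and other genes.

Between the nopaline-type right and left border repeats lie four plant expression units in the same orientation. A NOS promoter–nptII–NOS terminator cassette sits nearest the right border. It is followed by three cassettes each driven by an enhanced (duplicated-enhancer) CaMV 35S promoter, which presumably corresponds to the recorded E12-omega promoter, and each ending in a CaMV poly(A) signal. The first carries the cacao insert, cloned between SpeI and HpaI; the annotation tool matches it by homology to a kiwifruit MYB123 activator of anthocyanin biosynthesis, indicating an R2R3-MYB-type transcription factor. The second carries another nptII copy for kanamycin selection of transformed plant tissue, and the third carries EGFP as a visual marker of transformation.

The design suits Agrobacterium-mediated constitutive overexpression of the cacao gene, with transformed tissue recovered by selection and fluorescence screening. The depositor and repository sequences give essentially identical feature maps. The few differences noted in IS1 and a backbone transfer region are reported not to affect function.
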