Features (pLannotate 1.2.2; 36 found; start..end, strand, type, name):
     34..283     +  CDS            TcR (fragment): tetracycline efflux protein; tetA; confers resistance to tetracycline
    393..417     -  misc_feature   RB T-DNA repeat: right border repeat from nopaline C58 T-DNA
    573..757     +  promoter       NOS promoter: nopaline synthase promoter NOS promoter
    778..1572    +  CDS            NeoR/KanR: aminoglycoside phosphotransferase from Tn5; aph(3')-II (or nptII); confers resistance to neomycin, kanamycin, and G418 (Geneticin®)
   1593..1742    +  CDS            ble (fragment): BLE_KLEPN - Experimental evidence at protein level: Swiss-Prot protein existence level 1. Binding protein with a strong affinity to the bleomycin family of antibiotics. Binds to CL990; an antimitotic-antibiotic compound. From Klebsiella pneumoniae.
   1749..1955    +  CDS            ocd (fragment): OCD_AGRFC - Experimental evidence at protein level: Swiss-Prot protein existence level 1. Catalyzes the conversion of L-ornithine into L-proline with release of ammonia. Is involved in the utilization of nopaline, a catabolic pathway that proceeds through L-arginine and L-ornithine to L-proline. Nopaline is a predominant opine in plant cells transformed with Ti plasmid pTiC58. From Agrobacterium fabrum (strain C58 / ATCC 33970) (Agrobacterium tumefaciens (strain C58)).
   1962..2214    +  terminator     NOS terminator: nopaline synthase terminator and poly(A) signal
   2218..2481    +  CDS            M13 gene III (fragment) (sequence partly withheld): pIII; III; minor coat protein
   2570..3237    +  promoter       CaMV 35S promoter (enhanced): cauliflower mosaic virus 35S promoter with a duplicated enhancer region
   3313..3837    +  CDS            MYB123 (fragment): MY123_ACTCC - Experimental evidence at protein level: Swiss-Prot protein existence level 1. Transcription activator involved in the spatiotemporal regulation of anthocyanin biosynthesis specifically in the inner pericarp of red-fleshed kiwifruits (PubMed:30912865). Functions in association with BHLH42 to activate the promoters of LDOX (ANS) and F3GT1 that encode the dedicated enzymes for anthocyanin biosynthesis (PubMed:30912865). From Actinidia chinensis var. chinensis (Chinese soft-hair kiwi).
   4183..4342    +  polyA_signal   CaMV poly(A) signal (fragment): cauliflower mosaic virus polyadenylation signal
   4439..5106    +  promoter       CaMV 35S promoter (enhanced): cauliflower mosaic virus 35S promoter with a duplicated enhancer region
   5206..5997    +  CDS            neo: KKA2_KLEPN - Also known as kan, nptII. Experimental evidence at protein level: Swiss-Prot protein existence level 1. Resistance to kanamycin, neomycin, paromomycin, ribostamycin, butirosin and gentamicin B. From Klebsiella pneumoniae.
   6021..6191    +  CDS            ble (fragment): BLE_KLEPN - Experimental evidence at protein level: Swiss-Prot protein existence level 1. Binding protein with a strong affinity to the bleomycin family of antibiotics. Binds to CL990; an antimitotic-antibiotic compound. From Klebsiella pneumoniae.
   6204..6378    +  polyA_signal   CaMV poly(A) signal: cauliflower mosaic virus polyadenylation signal
   6473..7140    +  promoter       CaMV 35S promoter (enhanced): cauliflower mosaic virus 35S promoter with a duplicated enhancer region
   7215..7236    -  misc_feature   MCS (fragment): pUC18/19 multiple cloning site
   7246..7965    +  CDS            EGFP: the original enhanced GFP (Yang et al., 1996) mammalian codon-optimized
   8003..8177    +  polyA_signal   CaMV poly(A) signal: cauliflower mosaic virus polyadenylation signal
   8187..8207    -  misc_feature   MCS (fragment): pUC18/19 multiple cloning site
   8204..8359    +  CDS            lacZα (fragment) (sequence partly withheld): LacZα fragment of β-galactosidase; lacZ fragment
   8357..8657    +  rep_origin     M13 ori (fragment) (sequence partly withheld): M13 bacteriophage origin of replication; arrow indicates direction of (+) strand synthesis
   8658..8788    +  CDS            lacI (fragment): lac repressor; lacI; The lac repressor binds to the lac operator to inhibit transcription in E. coli. This inhibition can be relieved by adding lactose or isopropyl-β-D-thiogalactopyranoside (IPTG).
   8842..8866    -  misc_feature   LB T-DNA repeat: left border repeat from nopaline C58 T-DNA
  10323..10442   -  CDS            tetR (fragment): TETR1_ECOLX - Experimental evidence at protein level: Swiss-Prot protein existence level 1. TetR is the repressor of the tetracycline resistance element; its N-terminal region forms a helix-turn-helix structure and binds DNA. Binding of tetracycline to TetR reduces the repressor affinity for the tetracycline resistance gene (tetA) promoter operator sites. From Escherichia coli.
  10462..11610   -  CDS            trfA: trans-acting replication protein that binds to and activates oriV
  11909..12703   -  CDS            KanR: aminoglycoside phosphotransferase; aphA-3; confers resistance to kanamycin
  12895..13662   +  mobile_element IS1: prokaryotic transposable element IS1
  13671..13820   -  CDS            satA (fragment): STA_BACSU - Also known as yyaR. Experimental evidence at protein level: Swiss-Prot protein existence level 1. Involved in resistance to streptothricin, a broad-spectrum antibiotic produced by streptomycetes. Detoxifies streptothricin via acetylation of the beta amino group of the first beta-lysyl moiety of streptothricin. From Bacillus subtilis (strain 168).
  13819..14013   -  CDS            satA (fragment): STA_BACSU - Also known as yyaR. Experimental evidence at protein level: Swiss-Prot protein existence level 1. Involved in resistance to streptothricin, a broad-spectrum antibiotic produced by streptomycetes. Detoxifies streptothricin via acetylation of the beta amino group of the first beta-lysyl moiety of streptothricin. From Bacillus subtilis (strain 168).
  14016..14291   -  CDS            klaC (fragment): KLAC_ECOLX - Also known as telB. Protein predicted: Swiss-Prot protein existence level 4. Belongs to the kla operon, which is associated with cryptic tellurite resistance, and IncW plasmid fertility inhibition. From Escherichia coli.
  14355..14986   -  rep_origin     oriV: incP origin of replication
  15123..15493   -  CDS            traJ: oriT-recognizing protein; traJ
  15526..15635   -  oriT           oriT: incP origin of transfer
  15767..15957   +  rep_origin     ori (fragment): high-copy-number ColE1/pMB1/pBR322/pUC origin of replication
  16316..16966   -  CDS            TetR: tetracycline resistance regulatory protein; tetR
>Addgene plasmid #141164 | pGZ12.0501 | depositor full sequence | sequence record 274640 | Insert seqeuced, digest verfied and mapped
TCGGACCAGCGGAGGCTGGTCCGGAGGCCAGACGTGAAACCCAACATACCCCTGATCGTAATTCTGAGCA
CTGTCGCGCTCGACGCTGTCGGCATCGGCCTGATTATGCCGGTGCTGCCGGGCCTCCTGCGCGATCTGGT
TCACTCGAACGACGTCACCGCCCACTATGGCATTCTGCTGGCGCTGTATGCGTTGGTGCAATTTGCCTGC
GCACCTGTGCTGGGCGCGCTGTCGGATCGTTTCGGGCGGCGGCCAATCTTGCTCGTCTCGCTGGCCGGCG
CCAGATCTGGGGAACCCTGTGGTTGGCATGCACATACAAATGGACGAACGGATAAACCTTTTCACGCCCT
TTTAAATATCCGATTATTCTAATAAACGCTCTTTTCTCTTAGGTTTACCCGCCAATATATCCTGTCAAAC
ACTGATAGTTTAAACTGAAGGCGGGAAACGACAATCTGATCATGAGCGGAGAATTAAGGGAGTCACGTTA
TGACCCCCGCCGATGACGCGGGACAAGCCGTTTTACGTTTGGAACTGACAGAACCGCAACGTTGAAGGAG
CCACTCAGCCGCGGGTTTCTGGAGTTTAATGAGCTAAGCACATACGTCAGAAACCATTATTGCGCGTTCA
AAAGTCGCCTAAGGTCACTATCAGCTAGCAAATATTTCTTTGTCAAAAATGCTCCACTGACGTTCCATAA
ATTCCCCTCGGTATCCAATTAGAGTCTCATATTCACTCTCAATCCAAATAATCTGCACCGGATCTGGATC
GTTTCGCATGATTGAACAAGATGGATTGCACGCAGGTTCTCCGGCCGCTTGGGTGGAGAGGCTATTCGGC
TATGACTGGGCACAACAGACAATCGGCTGCTCTGATGCCGCCGTGTTCCGGCTGTCAGCGCAGGGGCGCC
CGGTTCTTTTTGTCAAGACCGACCTGTCCGGTGCCCTGAATGAACTGCAGGACGAGGCAGCGCGGCTATC
GTGGCTGGCCACGACGGGCGTTCCTTGCGCAGCTGTGCTCGACGTTGTCACTGAAGCGGGAAGGGACTGG
CTGCTATTGGGCGAAGTGCCGGGGCAGGATCTCCTGTCATCTCACCTTGCTCCTGCCGAGAAAGTATCCA
TCATGGCTGATGCAATGCGGCGGCTGCATACGCTTGATCCGGCTACCTGCCCATTCGACCACCAAGCGAA
ACATCGCATCGAGCGAGCACGTACTCGGATGGAAGCCGGTCTTGTCGATCAGGATGATCTGGACGAAGAG
CATCAGGGGCTCGCGCCAGCCGAACTGTTCGCCAGGCTCAAGGCGCGCATGCCCGACGGCGATGATCTCG
TCGTGACCCATGGCGATGCCTGCTTGCCGAATATCATGGTGGAAAATGGCCGCTTTTCTGGATTCATCGA
CTGTGGCCGGCTGGGTGTGGCGGACCGCTATCAGGACATAGCGTTGGCTACCCGTGATATTGCTGAAGAG
CTTGGCGGCGAATGGGCTGACCGCTTCCTCGTGCTTTACGGTATCGCCGCTCCCGATTCGCAGCGCATCG
CCTTCTATCGCCTTCTTGACGAGTTCTTCTGAGCGGGACTCTGGGGTTCGAAATGACCGACCAAGCGACG
CCCAACCTGCCATCACGAGATTTCGATTCCACCGCCGCCTTCTATGAAAGGTTGGGCTTCGGAATCGTTT
TCCGGGACGCCGGCTGGATGATCCTCCAGCGCGGGGATCTCATGCTGGAGTTCTTCGCCCACGGGATCTC
TGCGGAACAGGCGGTCGAAGGTGCCGATATCATTACGACAGCAACGGCCGACAAGCACAACGCCACGATC
CTGAGCGACAATATGATCGGGCCCGGCGTCCACATCAACGGCGTCGGCGGCGACTGCCCAGGCAAGACCG
AGATGCACCGCGATATCTTGCTGCGTTCGGATATTTTCGTGGAGTTCCCGCCACAGACCCGGATGATCCC
CGATCGTTCAAACATTTGGCAATAAAGTTTCTTAAGATTGAATCCTGTTGCCGGTCTTGCGATGATTATC
ATATAATTTCTGTTGAATTACGTTAAGCATGTAATAATTAACATGTAATGCATGACGTTATTTATGAGAT
GGGTTTTTATGATTAGAGTCCCGCAATTATACATTTAATACGCGATAGAAAACAAAATATAGCGCGCAAA
CTAGGATAAATTATCGCGCGCGGTGTCATCTATGTTACTAGATCGGGCCTCCTGTC
[82 nt withheld, positions 2227-2308]
GCTCTGAGGGA
[161 nt withheld, positions 2320-2480]
TAGGCCTAGCTTGCCAACATGGTGGAGCACGACACTCTCGTCTACTCCAAGAATATCAAAGATACAGTCT
CAGAAGACCAAAGGGCTATTGAGACTTTTCAACAAAGGGTAATATCGGGAAACCTCCTCGGATTCCATTG
CCCAGCTATCTGTCACTTCATCAAAAGGACAGTAGAAAAGGAAGGTGGCACCTACAAATGCCATCATTGC
GATAAAGGAAAGGCTATCGTTCAAGATGCCTCTGCCGACAGTGGTCCCAAAGATGGACCCCCACCCACGA
GGAGCATCGTGGAAAAAGAAGACGTTCCAACCACGTCTTCAAAGCAAGTGGATTGATGTGAACATGGTGG
AGCACGACACTCTCGTCTACTCCAAGAATATCAAAGATACAGTCTCAGAAGACCAAAGGGCTATTGAGAC
TTTTCAACAAAGGGTAATATCGGGAAACCTCCTCGGATTCCATTGCCCAGCTATCTGTCACTTCATCAAA
AGGACAGTAGAAAAGGAAGGTGGCACCTACAAATGCCATCATTGCGATAAAGGAAAGGCTATCGTTCAAG
ATGCCTCTGCCGACAGTGGTCCCAAAGATGGACCCCCACCCACGAGGAGCATCGTGGAAAAAGAAGACGT
TCCAACCACGTCTTCAAAGCAAGTGGATTGATGTGATATCTCCACTGACGTAAGGGATGACGCACAATCC
CACTATCCTTCGCAAGACCCTTCCTCTATATAAGGAAGTTCATTTCATTCGGAGAGGTACGTATTTTTAC
AACAATTACCAACAACAACAACAAACAACAACAACATTACATTTTACATTCTACAAACTAGTATGGGGAG
GGCTCCTTGCTGCTCAAAAGTGGGGCTGCACAGGGGACCTTGGACACCTAGGGAAGACACACTGCTCGTG
AAGTATATCCAGGCCCACGGAGATGGTCATTGGAGAAGCTTGCCTAAGAAAGCTGGCCTCCTTAGATGCG
GGAAGTCATGTAGACTCAGGTGGATGAACTACCTTAGACCTGACATAAAAAGGGGCAATATTACTCCAGA
TGAGGATGACCTCATTATCAGACTTCACAGCTTGCTGGGTAACAGGTGGTCATTGATCGCTGGCAGACTG
CCAGGGAGGACTGACAATGAGATTAAGAACTATTGGAATACACACCTTTCAAAAAGACTCCTTTCTCAGG
GAACTGATCCTAACACACATAAGAAATTGAGCGAACCAGCAGTTCAGCAAGTGAAGAAAAGAAAGAGCTC
AAGGGGAAACTCTAATAAGAAGCAAAACAATAGCAAGGGCAAAGGGGCCAAGGTTGAGCCTGAAAAGCCA
AAAGTGCATTTGCCTAAACCAGTTAGAGTGACTTCTTTCAGCCTGCCTAGGAACGACTCATTCGATCAGT
GCAATACTTTTTCTACAGTTTCTAGCTCACAAGGAGGAGAGGGCGGGCTCGGAACTGAAGTTGTGCAAGG
TCCATGGTCTGATAACGTTAATGATGACGAGAACGGAACAGGTTTTCTTGCTGCATACGATGACCACGGA
TTCGTTAATGGTTCAGATTTTGAGTGTCAGAGCCATGTGCCTGCATCAGATGACGATAATTCTTTGGAAA
AGCTGTACGAGGAATATCTTCAATTGCTCAAGACTAACGACGACCAGGTTCAGTTGGACTCATTTGCCGA
ATCATTGCTCATCTAAGTTAACTTTCTCCATAATAATGTGTGAGTAGTTCCCAGATAAGGGAATTAGGGT
TCCTATAGGGTTTCGCTCATGTGTTGAGCATATAAGAAACCCTTAGTATGTATTTGTATTTGTAAAATAC
TTCTATCAATAAAATTTCTAATTCCTAAAACCAAAATCCAGTCCTAGGAATCGATAAGCTTGCCAACATG
GTGGAGCACGACACTCTCGTCTACTCCAAGAATATCAAAGATACAGTCTCAGAAGACCAAAGGGCTATTG
AGACTTTTCAACAAAGGGTAATATCGGGAAACCTCCTCGGATTCCATTGCCCAGCTATCTGTCACTTCAT
CAAAAGGACAGTAGAAAAGGAAGGTGGCACCTACAAATGCCATCATTGCGATAAAGGAAAGGCTATCGTT
CAAGATGCCTCTGCCGACAGTGGTCCCAAAGATGGACCCCCACCCACGAGGAGCATCGTGGAAAAAGAAG
ACGTTCCAACCACGTCTTCAAAGCAAGTGGATTGATGTGAACATGGTGGAGCACGACACTCTCGTCTACT
CCAAGAATATCAAAGATACAGTCTCAGAAGACCAAAGGGCTATTGAGACTTTTCAACAAAGGGTAATATC
GGGAAACCTCCTCGGATTCCATTGCCCAGCTATCTGTCACTTCATCAAAAGGACAGTAGAAAAGGAAGGT
GGCACCTACAAATGCCATCATTGCGATAAAGGAAAGGCTATCGTTCAAGATGCCTCTGCCGACAGTGGTC
CCAAAGATGGACCCCCACCCACGAGGAGCATCGTGGAAAAAGAAGACGTTCCAACCACGTCTTCAAAGCA
AGTGGATTGATGTGATATCTCCACTGACGTAAGGGATGACGCACAATCCCACTATCCTTCGCAAGACCCT
TCCTCTATATAAGGAAGTTCATTTCATTCGGAGAGGTACGTATTTTTACAACAATTACCAACAACAACAA
CAAACAACAACAACATTACATTTTACATTCTACAACTACATCTAGAATTCCCCGGATCGTTTCGCATGAT
TGAACAAGATGGATTGCACGCAGGTTCTCCGGCCGCTTGGGTGGAGAGGCTATTCGGCTATGACTGGGCA
CAACAGACAATCGGCTGCTCTGATGCCGCCGTGTTCCGGCTGTCAGCGCAGGGGCGCCCGGTTCTTTTTG
TCAAGACCGACCTGTCCGGTGCCCTGAATGAACTCCAGGACGAGGCAGCGCGGCTATCGTGGCTGGCCAC
GACGGGCGTTCCTTGCGCAGCTGTGCTCGACGTTGTCACTGAAGCGGGAAGGGACTGGCTGCTATTGGGC
GAAGTGCCGGGGCAGGATCTCCTGTCATCTCACCTTGCTCCTGCCGAGAAAGTATCCATCATGGCTGATG
CAATGCGGCGGCTGCATACGCTTGATCCGGCTACCTGCCCATTCGACCACCAAGCGAAACATCGCATCGA
GCGAGCACGTACTCGGATGGAAGCCGGTCTTGTCGATCAGGATGATCTGGACGAAGAGCATCAGGGGCTC
GCGCCAGCCGAACTGTTCGCCAGGCTCAAGGCGCGCATGCCCGACGGCGAGGATCTCGTCGTGACCCATG
GCGATGCCTGCTTGCCGAATATCATGGTGGAAAATGGCCGCTTTTCTGGATTCATCGACTGTGGCCGGCT
GGGTGTGGCGGACCGCTATCAGGACATAGCGTTGGCTACCCGTGATATTGCTGAAGAGCTTGGCGGCGAA
TGGGCTGACCGCTTCCTCGTGCTTTACGGTATCGCCGCTCCCGATTCGCAGCGCATCGCCTTCTATCGCC
TTCTTGACGAGTTCTTCTGAGCGGGACTCTGGGGTTCGAAATGACCGACCAAGCGACGCCCAACCTGCCA
TCACGAGATTTCGATTCCACCGCCGCCTTCTATGAAAGGTTGGGCTTCGGAATCGTTTTCCGGGACGCCG
GCTGGATGATCCTCCAGCGCGGGGATCTCATGCTGGAGTTCTTCGCCCACCCCGGAATTCTAGAATTGGC
ATGCAAGCTCGAGTTTCTCCATAATAATGTGTGAGTAGTTCCCAGATAAGGGAATTAGGGTTCCTATAGG
GTTTCGCTCATGTGTTGAGCATATAAGAAACCCTTAGTATGTATTTGTATTTGTAAAATACTTCTATCAA
TAAAATTTCTAATTCCTAAAACCAAAATCCAGTACTAAAATCCAGATCCCCCGAATTCCAAGCTTGCCAA
CATGGTGGAGCACGACACTCTCGTCTACTCCAAGAATATCAAAGATACAGTCTCAGAAGACCAAAGGGCT
ATTGAGACTTTTCAACAAAGGGTAATATCGGGAAACCTCCTCGGATTCCATTGCCCAGCTATCTGTCACT
TCATCAAAAGGACAGTAGAAAAGGAAGGTGGCACCTACAAATGCCATCATTGCGATAAAGGAAAGGCTAT
CGTTCAAGATGCCTCTGCCGACAGTGGTCCCAAAGATGGACCCCCACCCACGAGGAGCATCGTGGAAAAA
GAAGACGTTCCAACCACGTCTTCAAAGCAAGTGGATTGATGTGAACATGGTGGAGCACGACACTCTCGTC
TACTCCAAGAATATCAAAGATACAGTCTCAGAAGACCAAAGGGCTATTGAGACTTTTCAACAAAGGGTAA
TATCGGGAAACCTCCTCGGATTCCATTGCCCAGCTATCTGTCACTTCATCAAAAGGACAGTAGAAAAGGA
AGGTGGCACCTACAAATGCCATCATTGCGATAAAGGAAAGGCTATCGTTCAAGATGCCTCTGCCGACAGT
GGTCCCAAAGATGGACCCCCACCCACGAGGAGCATCGTGGAAAAAGAAGACGTTCCAACCACGTCTTCAA
AGCAAGTGGATTGATGTGATATCTCCACTGACGTAAGGGATGACGCACAATCCCACTATCCTTCGCAAGA
CCCTTCCTCTATATAAGGAAGTTCATTTCATTCGGAGAGGTACGTATTTTTACAACAATTACCAACAACA
ACAACAAACAACAACAACATTACATTTTACATTCTACAACTACATCTAGAGGATCCCCGGGTACCGGTCG
CCACCATGGTGAGCAAGGGCGAGGAGCTGTTCACCGGGGTGGTGCCCATCCTGGTCGAGCTGGACGGCGA
CGTAAACGGCCACAAGTTCAGCGTGTCCGGCGAGGGCGAGGGCGATGCCACCTACGGCAAGCTGACCCTG
AAGTTCATCTGCACCACCGGCAAGCTGCCCGTGCCCTGGCCCACCCTCGTGACCACCCTGACCTACGGCG
TGCAGTGCTTCAGCCGCTACCCCGACCACATGAAGCAGCACGACTTCTTCAAGTCCGCCATGCCCGAAGG
CTACGTCCAGGAGCGCACCATCTTCTTCAAGGACGACGGCAACTACAAGACCCGCGCCGAGGTGAAGTTC
GAGGGCGACACCCTGGTGAACCGCATCGAGCTGAAGGGCATCGACTTCAAGGAGGACGGCAACATCCTGG
GGCACAAGCTGGAGTACAACTACAACAGCCACAACGTCTATATCATGGCCGACAAGCAGAAGAACGGCAT
CAAGGTGAACTTCAAGATCCGCCACAACATCGAGGACGGCAGCGTGCAGCTCGCCGACCACTACCAGCAG
AACACCCCCATCGGCGACGGCCCCGTGCTGCTGCCCGACAACCACTACCTGAGCACCCAGTCCGCCCTGA
GCAAAGACCCCAACGAGAAGCGCGATCACATGGTCCTGCTGGAGTTCGTGACCGCCGCCGGGATCACTCT
CGGCATGGACGAGCTGTACAAGTAAAGCGGCCGCGACTCTAGAATTGGCATGCAAGCTCGAGTTTCTCCA
TAATAATGTGTGAGTAGTTCCCAGATAAGGGAATTAGGGTTCCTATAGGGTTTCGCTCATGTGTTGAGCA
TATAAGAAACCCTTAGTATGTATTTGTATTTGTAAAATACTTCTATCAATAAAATTTCTAATTCCTAAAA
CCAAAATCCAGTACTAAAATCCAGATCCCCCGAATTCCGGGTACCGAGCTCGAATTCACTGGCCGTCGTT
TTACAACGTCGTGACTGGGAAAACCCTGGCGTTACCCAACTTAATCGCCTTGCAGCACATCCCCCTTTCG
CCAGCTGGCGTAATAGCGAAGAGGCCCGCACCGATCGCCCTTCCCAACAGTTGCGCAGCCTGAATG
[44 nt withheld, positions 8357-8400]
C
[141 nt withheld, positions 8402-8542]
CCTTTGACGTTGGAGTCCACGTTCTTT
[37 nt withheld, positions 8570-8606]
ACCCTATCTCGGGCTATTCTTTTGATTTATAAGGGATTTTGCCGATTTCGGAACCACCATCAAACAGGAT
TTTCGCCTGCTGGGGCAAACCAGCGTGGACCGCTTGCTGCAACTCTCTCAGGGCCAGGCGGTGAAGGGCA
ATCAGCTGTTGCCCGTCTCACTGGTGAAAAGAAAAACCACCCCAGTACATTAAAAACGTCCGCAATGTGT
TATTAAGTTGTCTAAGCGTCAATTTGTTTACACCACAATATATCCTGCCACCAGCCAGCCAACAGCTCCC
CGACCGGCAGCTCGGCACAAAATCACCACTCGATACAGGCAGCCCATCAGTCCGGGACGGCGTCAGCGGG
AGAGCCGTTGTAAGGCGGCAGACTTTGCTCATGTTACCGATGCTATTCGGAAGAACGGCAACTAAGCTGC
CGGGTTTGAAACACGGATGATCTCGCGGAGGGTAGCATGTTGATTGTAACGATGACAGAGCGTTGCTGCC
TGTGATCAAATATCATCTCCCTCGCAGAGATCCGAATTATCAGCCTTCTTATTCATTTCTCGCTTAACCG
TGACAGGCTGTCGATCTTGAGAACTATGCCGACATAATAGGAAATCGCTGGATAAAGCCGCTGAGGAAGC
TGAGTGGCGCTATTTCTTTAGAAGTGAACGTTGACGATATCAACTCCCCTATCCATTGCTCACCGAATGG
TACAGGTCGGGGACCCGAAGTTCCGACTGTCGGCCTGATGCATCCCCGGCTGATCGACCCCAGATCTGGG
GCTGAGAAAGCCCAGTAAGGAAACAACTGTAGGTTCGAGTCGCGAGATCCCCCGGAACCAAAGGAAGTAG
GTTAAACCCGCTCCGATCAGGCCGAGCCACGCCAGGCCGAGAACATTGGTTCCTGTAGGCATCGGGATTG
GCGGATCAAACACTAAAGCTACTGGAACGAGCAGAAGTCCTCCGGCCGCCAGTTGCCAGGCGGTAAAGGT
GAGCAGAGGCACGGGAGGTTGCCACTTGCGGGTCAGCACGGTTCCGAACGCCATGGAAACCGCCCCCGCC
AGGCCCGCTGCGACGCCGACAGGATCTAGCGCTGCGTTTGGTGTCAACACCAACAGCGCCACGCCCGCAG
TTCCGCAAATAGCCCCCAGGACCGCCATCAATCGTATCGGGCTACCTAGCAGAGCGGCAGAGATGAACAC
GACCATCAGCGGCTGCACAGCGCCTACCGTCGCCGCGACCCCGCCCGGCAGGCGGTAGACCGAAATAAAC
AACAAGCTCCAGAATAGCGAAATATTAAGTGCGCCGAGGATGAAGATGCGCATCCACCAGATTCCCGTTG
GAATCTGTCGGACGATCATCACGAGCAATAAACCCGCCGGCAACGCCCGCAGCAGCATACCGGCGACCCC
TCGGCCTCGCTGTTCGGGCTCCACGAAAACGCCGGACAGATGCGCCTTGTGAGCGTCCTTGGGGCCGTCC
TCCTGTTTGAAGACCGACAGCCCAATGATCTCGCCGTCGATGTAGGCGCCGAATGCCACGGCATCTCGCA
ACCGTTCAGCGAACGCCTCCATGGGCTTTTTCTCCTCGTGCTCGTAAACGGACCCGAACATCTCTGGAGC
TTTCTTCAGGGCCGACAATCGGATCTCGCGGAAATCCTGCACGTCGGCCGCTCCAAGCCGTCGAATCTGA
GCCTTAATCACAATTGTCAATTTTAATCCTCTGTTTATCGGCAGTTCGTAGAGCGCGCCGTGCGTCCCGA
GCGATACTGAGCGAAGCAAGTGCGTCGAGCAGTGCCCGCTTGTTCCTGAAATGCCAGTAAAGCGCTGGCT
GCTGAACCCCCAGCCGGAACTGACCCCACAAGGCCCTAGCGTTTGCAATGCACCAGGTCATCATTGACCC
AGGCGTGTTCCACCAGGCCGCTGCCTCGCAACTCTTCGCAGGCTTCGCCGACCTGCTCGCGCCACTTCTT
CACGCGGGTGGAATCCGATCCGCACATGAGGCGGAAGGTTTCCAGCTTGAGCGGGTACGGCTCCCGGTGC
GAGCTGAAATAGTCGAACATCCGTCGGGCCGTCGGCGACAGCTTGCGGTACTTCTCCCATATGAATTTCG
TGTAGTGGTCGCCAGCAAACAGCACGACGATTTCCTCGTCGATCAGGACCTGGCAACGGGACGTTTTCTT
GCCACGGTCCAGGACGCGGAAGCGGTGCAGCAGCGACACCGATTCCAGGTGCCCAACGCGGTCGGACGTG
AAGCCCATCGCCGTCGCCTGTAGGCGCGACAGGCATTCCTCGGCCTTCGTGTAATACCGGCCATTGATCG
ACCAGCCCAGGTCCTGGCAAAGCTCGTAGAACGTGAAGGTGATCGGCTCGCCGATAGGGGTGCGCTTCGC
GTACTCCAACACCTGCTGCCACACCAGTTCGTCATCGTCGGCCCGCAGCTCGACGCCGGTGTAGGTGATC
TTCACGTCCTTGTTGACGTGGAAAATGACCTTGTTTTGCAGCGCCTCGCGCGGGATTTTCTTGTTGCGCG
TGGTGAACAGGGCAGAGCGGGCCGTGTCGTTTGGCATCGCTCGCATCGTGTCCGGCCACGGCGCAATATC
GAACAAGGAAAGCTGCATTTCCTTGATCTGCTGCTTCGTGTGTTTCAGCAACGCGGCCTGCTTGGCCTCG
CTGACCTGTTTTGCCAGGTCCTCGCCGGCGGTTTTTCGCTTCTTGGTCGTCATAGTTCCTCGCGTGTCGA
TGGTCATCGACTTCGCCAAACCTGCCGCCTCCTGTTCGAGACGACGCGAACGCTCCACGGCGGCCGATGG
CGCGGGCAGGGCAGGGGGAGCCAGTTGCACGCTGTCGCGCTCGATCTTGGCCGTAGCTTGCTGGACCATC
GAGCCGACGGACTGGAAGGTTTCGCGGGGCGCACGCATGACGGTGCGGCTTGCGATGGTTTCGGCATCCT
CGGCGGAAAACCCCGCGTCGATCAGTTCTTGCCTGTATGCCTTCCGGTCAAACGTCCGATTCATTCACCC
TCCTTGCGGGATTGCCCCGACTCACGCCGGGGCAATGTGCCCTTATTCCTGATTTGACCCGCCTGGTGCC
TTGGTGTCCAGATAATCCACCTTATCGGCAATGAAGTCGGTCCCGTAGACCGTCTGGCCGTCCTTCTCGT
ACTTGGTATTCCGAATCTTGCCCTGCACGAATACCAGCGACCCCTTGCCCAAATACTTGCCGTGGGCCTC
GGCCTGAGAGCCAAAACACTTGATGCGGAAGAAGTCGGTGCGCTCCTGCTTGTCGCCGGCATCGTTGCGC
CACATCTAGGTACTAAAACAATTCATCCAGTAAAATATAATATTTTATTTTCTCCCAATCAGGCTTGATC
CCCAGTAAGTCAAAAAATAGCTCGACATACTGTTCTTCCCCGATATCCTCCCTGATCGACCGGACGCAGA
AGGCAATGTCATACCACTTGTCCGCCCTGCCGCTTCTCCCAAGATCAATAAAGCCACTTACTTTGCCATC
TTTCACAAAGATGTTGCTGTCTCCCAGGTCGCCGTGGGAAAAGACAAGTTCCTCTTCGGGCTTTTCCGTC
TTTAAAAAATCATACAGCTCGCGCGGATCTTTAAATGGAGTGTCTTCTTCCCAGTTTTCGCAATCCACAT
CGGCCAGATCGTTATTCAGTAAGTAATCCAATTCGGCTAAGCGGCTGTCTAAGCTATTCGTATAGGGACA
ATCCGATATGTCGATGGAGTGAAAGAGCCTGATGCACTCCGCATACAGCTCGATAATCTTTTCAGGGCTT
TGTTCATCTTCATACTCTTCCGAGCAAAGGACGCCATCGGCCTCACTCATGAGCAGATTGCTCCAGCCAT
CATGCCGTTCAAAGTGCAGGACCTTTGGAACAGGCAGCTTTCCTTCCAGCCATAGCATCATGTCCTTTTC
CCGTTCCACATCATAGGTGGTCCCTTTATACCGGCTGTCCGTCATTTTTAAATATAGGTTTTCATTTTCT
CCCACCAGCTTATATACCTTAGCAGGAGACATTCCTTCCGTATCTTTTACGCAGCGGTATTTTTCGATCA
GTTTTTTCAATTCCGGTGATATTCTCATTTTAGCCATTTATTATTTCCTTCCTCTTTTCTACAGTATTTA
AAGATACCCCAAGAAGCTAATTATAACAAGACGAACTCCAATTCACTGTTCCTTGCATTCTAAAACCTTA
AATACCAGAAAACAGCTTTTTCAAAGTTGTTTTCAAAGTTGGCGTATAACATAGTATCGACGGAGCCGAT
TTTGAAACCACAATTATGGGTGATGCTGCCAACTTACTGATTTAGTGTATGATGGTGTTTTTGAGGTGCT
CCAGTGGCTTCTGTTTCTATCAGCTGTCCCTCCTGTTCAGCTACTGACGGGGTGGTGCGTAACGGCAAAA
GCACCGCCGGACATCAGCGCTATCTCTGCTCTCACTGCCGTAAAACATGGCAACTGCAGTTCACTTACAC
CGCTTCTCAACCCGGTACGCACCAGAAAATCATTGATATGGCCATGAATGGCGTTGGATGCCGGGCAACA
GCCCGCATTATGGGCGTTGGCCTCAACACGATTTTACGTCACTTAAAAAACTCAGGCCGCAGTCGGTAAC
CTCGCGCATACAGCCGGGCAGTGACGTCATCGTCTGCGCGGAAATGGACGAACAGTGGGGCTATGTCGGG
GCTAAATCGCGCCAGCGCTGGCTGTTTTACGCGTATGACAGTCTCCGGAAGACGGTTGTTGCGCACGTAT
TCGGTGAACGCACTATGGCGACGCTGGGGCGTCTTATGAGCCTGCTGTCACCCTTTGACGTGGTGATATG
GATGACGGATGGCTGGCCGCTGTATGAATCCCGCCTGAAGGGAAAGCTGCACGTAATCAGCAAGCGATAT
ACGCAGCGAATTGAGCGGCATAACCTGAATCTGAGGCAGCACATGGCACGGCTGGGACGGAAGTCGCTGT
CGTTCTCAAAATCGGTGGAGCTGCATGACAAAGTCATCGGGCATTATCTGAACATAAAACACTATCAATA
AGTTGGAGTCATTACCCAATTATGATAGAATTTACAAGCTATAAGGTTATTGTCCTGGGTTTCAAGCATT
AGTCCATGCAAGTTTTTATGCTTTGCCCATTCTATAGATATATTGATAAGCGCGCTGCCTATGCCTTGCC
CCCTGAAATCCTTACATACGGCGATATCTTCTATATAAAAGATATATTATCTTATCAGTATTGTCAATAT
ATTCAAGGCAATCTGCCTCCTCATCCTCTTCATCCTCTTCGTCTTGGTAGCTTTTTAAATATGGCGCTTC
ATAGAGTAATTCTGTAAAGGTCCAATTCTCGTTTTCATACCTCGGTATAATCTTACCTATCACCTCAAAT
GGTTCGCTGGGTTTATCGCACCCCCGAACACGAGCACGGCACCCGCGACCACTATGCCAAGAATGCCCAA
GGTAAAAATTGCCGGCCCCGCCATGAAGTCCGTGAATGCCCCGACGGCCGAAGTGAAGGGCAGGCCGCCA
CCCAGGCCGCCGCCCTCACTGCCCGGCACCTGGTCGCTGAATGTCGATGCCAGCACCTGCGGCACGTCAA
TGCTTCCGGGCGTCGCGCTCGGGCTGATCGCCCATCCCGTTACTGCCCCGATCCCGGCAATGGCAAGGAC
TGCCAGCGCTGCCATTTTTGGGGTGAGGCCGTTCGCGGCCGAGGGGCGCAGCCCCTGGGGGGATGGGAGG
CCCGCGTTAGCGGGCCGGGAGGGTTCGAGAAGGGGGGGCACCCCCCTTCGGCGTGCGCGGTCACGCGCAC
AGGGCGCAGCCCTGGTTAAAAACAAGGTTTATAAATATTGGTTTAAAAGCAGGTTAAAAGACAGGTTAGC
GGTGGCCGAAAAACGGGCGGAAACCCTTGCAAATGCTGGATTTTCTGCCTGTGGACAGCCCCTCAAATGT
CAATAGGTGCGCCCCTCATCTGTCAGCACTCTGCCCCTCAAGTGTCAAGGATCGCGCCCCTCATCTGTCA
GTAGTCGCGCCCCTCAAGTGTCAATACCGCAGGGCACTTATCCCCAGGCTTGTCCACATCATCTGTGGGA
AACTCGCGTAAAATCAGGCGTTTTCGCCGATTTGCGAGGCTGGCCAGCTCCACGTCGCCGGCCGAAATCG
AGCCTGCCCCTCATCTGTCAACGCCGCGCCGGGTGAGTCGGCCCCTCAAGTGTCAACGTCCGCCCCTCAT
CTGTCAGTGAGGGCCAAGTTTTCCGCGAGGTATCCACAACGCCGGCGGCCGCGGTGTCTCGCACACGGCT
TCGACGGCGTTTCTGGCGCGTTTGCAGGGCCATAGACGGCCGCCAGCCCAGCGGCGAGGGCAACCAGCCC
GGTGAGCGTCGGAAAGGCGCTCGGTCTTGCCTTGCTCGTCGGTGATGTACTTCACCAGCTCCGCGAAGTC
GCTCTTCTTGATGGAGCGCATGGGGACGTGCTTGGCAATCACGCGCACCCCCCGGCCGTTTTAGCGGCTA
AAAAAGTCATGGCTCTGCCCTCGGGCGGACCACGCCCATCATGACCTTGCCAAGCTCGTCCTGCTTCTCT
TCGATCTTCGCCAGCAGCGCGAGGATTGTGGCATCACCGAACCGCGCCGTGCGCGGGTCGTCGGTGGCCA
GAGTTTCAGCAGGCCGCCCAGGCGGCCCAGGTCGCCATTGATGCGGGCCAGCTCGCGGACGTGCTCATAG
TCCACGACGCCCGTGATTTTGTAGCCCTGGCCGACGGCCAGCAGGTAGGCCGACAGGCTCATGCCGGCCG
CCGCCGCCTTTTCCTCAATCGCTCTTCGTTCGTCTGGAAGGCAGTACACCTTGATAGGTGGGCTGCCCTT
CCTGGTTGGCTTGGTTTCATCAGCCATCCGCTTGCCCTCATCTGTTACGCCGGCGGTAGCCGGCCAGCCT
CGCAGAGCAGGATTCCCGTTGAGCACCGCCAGGTGCGAATAAGGGACAGTGAAGAAGGAACACCCGCTCG
CGGGTGGGCCTACTTCACCTATCCTGCCCGGCTGACGCCGTTGGATACACCAAGGAAAGTCTACACGAAC
CCTTTGGCAAAATCCTGTATATCGTGCGAAAAAGGATGGATATACCGAAAAAATCGCTATAATGACCCCG
AAGCAGGGTTATGCAGCGGAAAAGCGCCACGCTTCCCGAAGGGAGAAAGGCGGACAGGTATCCGGTAAGC
GGCAGGGTCGGAACAGGAGAGCGCACGAGGGAGCTTCCAGGGGGAAACGCCTGGTATCTTTATAGTCCTG
TCGGGTTTCGCCACCTCTGACTTGAGCGTCGATTTTTGTGATGCTCGTCAGGGGGGCGGAGCCTATGGAA
AAACGCCAGCAACGCGGCCTTTTTACGGTTCCTGGCCTTTTGCTGGCCTTTTGCTCACATGTTCTTTCCT
GCGTTATCCCCTGATTCTGTGGATAACCGTATTACCGCCTTTGAGTGAGCTGATACCGCTCGCCGCAGCC
GAACGACCGAGCGCAGCGAGTCAGTGAGCGAGGAAGCGGAAGAGCGCCAGAAGGCCGCCAGAGAGGCCGA
GCGCGGCCGTGAGGCTTGGACGCTAGGACAGGGCATGAAAAAGCCCGTAGCGGGCTGCTACGGGCGTCTG
ACGCGGTGGAAAGGGGGAGGGGATGTTGTCTACATGGCTCTGCTGTAGTGAGTGGGTTGCGCTCCGGCAG
CGGTCCTGATCAATCGTCACCCTTTCTCGGTCCTTCAACGTTCCTGACAACGAGCCTCCTTTTCGCCAAT
CCATCGACAATCACCGCGAGTCCCTGCTCGAACGCTGCGTCCGGACCGGCTTCGTCGAAGGCGTCTATCG
CGGCCCGCAACAGCGGCGAGAGCGGAGCCTGTTCAACGGTGCCGCCGCGCTCGCCGGCATCGCTGTCGCC
GGCCTGCTCCTCAAGCACGGCCCCAACAGTGAAGTAGCTGATTGTCATCAGCGCATTGACGGCGTCCCCG
GCCGAAAAACCCGCCTCGCAGAGGAAGCGAAGCTGCGCGTCGGCCGTTTCCATCTGCGGTGCGCCCGGTC
GCGTGCCGGCATGGATGCGCGCGCCATCGCGGTAGGCGAGCAGCGCCTGCCTGAAGCTGCGGGCATTCCC
GATCAGAAATGAGCGCCAGTCGTCGTCGGCTCTCGGCACCGAATGCGTATGATTCTCCGCCAGCATGGCT
TCGGCCAGTGCGTCGAGCAGCGCCCGCTTGTTCCTGAAGTGCCAGTAAAGCGCCGGCTGCTGAACCCCCA
ACCGTTCCGCCAGTTTGCGTGTCGTCAGACCGTCTACGCCGACCTCGTTCAACAGGTCCAGGGCGGCACG
GATCACTGTATTCGGCTGCAACTTTGTCATGCTTGACACTTTATCACTGATAAACATAATATGTCCACCA
ACTTATCAGTGATAAAGAATCCGCGCGTTCAATCG
