Features (pLannotate 1.2.2; 36 found; start..end, strand, type, name):
     31..280     +  CDS            TcR (fragment): tetracycline efflux protein; tetA; confers resistance to tetracycline
    390..414     -  misc_feature   RB T-DNA repeat: right border repeat from nopaline C58 T-DNA
    570..753     +  promoter       NOS promoter: nopaline synthase promoter NOS promoter
    774..1568    +  CDS            NeoR/KanR: aminoglycoside phosphotransferase from Tn5; aph(3')-II (or nptII); confers resistance to neomycin, kanamycin, and G418 (Geneticin®)
   1589..1738    +  CDS            ble (fragment): BLE_KLEPN - Experimental evidence at protein level: Swiss-Prot protein existence level 1. Binding protein with a strong affinity to the bleomycin family of antibiotics. Binds to CL990; an antimitotic-antibiotic compound. From Klebsiella pneumoniae.
   1745..1951    +  CDS            ocd (fragment): OCD_AGRFC - Experimental evidence at protein level: Swiss-Prot protein existence level 1. Catalyzes the conversion of L-ornithine into L-proline with release of ammonia. Is involved in the utilization of nopaline, a catabolic pathway that proceeds through L-arginine and L-ornithine to L-proline. Nopaline is a predominant opine in plant cells transformed with Ti plasmid pTiC58. From Agrobacterium fabrum (strain C58 / ATCC 33970) (Agrobacterium tumefaciens (strain C58)).
   1958..2210    +  terminator     NOS terminator: nopaline synthase terminator and poly(A) signal
   2214..2477    +  CDS            M13 gene III (fragment) (sequence partly withheld): pIII; III; minor coat protein
   2566..3233    +  promoter       CaMV 35S promoter (enhanced): cauliflower mosaic virus 35S promoter with a duplicated enhancer region
   3309..3833    +  CDS            MYB123 (fragment): MY123_ACTCC - Experimental evidence at protein level: Swiss-Prot protein existence level 1. Transcription activator involved in the spatiotemporal regulation of anthocyanin biosynthesis specifically in the inner pericarp of red-fleshed kiwifruits (PubMed:30912865). Functions in association with BHLH42 to activate the promoters of LDOX (ANS) and F3GT1 that encode the dedicated enzymes for anthocyanin biosynthesis (PubMed:30912865). From Actinidia chinensis var. chinensis (Chinese soft-hair kiwi).
   4179..4338    +  polyA_signal   CaMV poly(A) signal (fragment): cauliflower mosaic virus polyadenylation signal
   4435..5102    +  promoter       CaMV 35S promoter (enhanced): cauliflower mosaic virus 35S promoter with a duplicated enhancer region
   5202..5993    +  CDS            neo: KKA2_KLEPN - Also known as kan, nptII. Experimental evidence at protein level: Swiss-Prot protein existence level 1. Resistance to kanamycin, neomycin, paromomycin, ribostamycin, butirosin and gentamicin B. From Klebsiella pneumoniae.
   6017..6187    +  CDS            ble (fragment): BLE_KLEPN - Experimental evidence at protein level: Swiss-Prot protein existence level 1. Binding protein with a strong affinity to the bleomycin family of antibiotics. Binds to CL990; an antimitotic-antibiotic compound. From Klebsiella pneumoniae.
   6200..6374    +  polyA_signal   CaMV poly(A) signal: cauliflower mosaic virus polyadenylation signal
   6469..7136    +  promoter       CaMV 35S promoter (enhanced): cauliflower mosaic virus 35S promoter with a duplicated enhancer region
   7211..7232    -  misc_feature   MCS (fragment): pUC18/19 multiple cloning site
   7242..7961    +  CDS            EGFP: the original enhanced GFP (Yang et al., 1996) mammalian codon-optimized
   7999..8173    +  polyA_signal   CaMV poly(A) signal: cauliflower mosaic virus polyadenylation signal
   8183..8203    -  misc_feature   MCS (fragment): pUC18/19 multiple cloning site
   8200..8355    +  CDS            lacZα (fragment) (sequence partly withheld): LacZα fragment of β-galactosidase; lacZ fragment
   8353..8653    +  rep_origin     M13 ori (fragment) (sequence partly withheld): M13 bacteriophage origin of replication; arrow indicates direction of (+) strand synthesis
   8654..8784    +  CDS            lacI (fragment): lac repressor; lacI; The lac repressor binds to the lac operator to inhibit transcription in E. coli. This inhibition can be relieved by adding lactose or isopropyl-β-D-thiogalactopyranoside (IPTG).
   8838..8862    -  misc_feature   LB T-DNA repeat: left border repeat from nopaline C58 T-DNA
  10371..10434   -  CDS            TetR (fragment): tetracycline resistance regulatory protein; tetR
  10458..11606   -  CDS            trfA: trans-acting replication protein that binds to and activates oriV
  11905..12699   -  CDS            KanR: aminoglycoside phosphotransferase; aphA-3; confers resistance to kanamycin
  12891..13658   +  mobile_element IS1: prokaryotic transposable element IS1
  13667..13816   -  CDS            satA (fragment): STA_BACSU - Also known as yyaR. Experimental evidence at protein level: Swiss-Prot protein existence level 1. Involved in resistance to streptothricin, a broad-spectrum antibiotic produced by streptomycetes. Detoxifies streptothricin via acetylation of the beta amino group of the first beta-lysyl moiety of streptothricin. From Bacillus subtilis (strain 168).
  13815..14009   -  CDS            satA (fragment): STA_BACSU - Also known as yyaR. Experimental evidence at protein level: Swiss-Prot protein existence level 1. Involved in resistance to streptothricin, a broad-spectrum antibiotic produced by streptomycetes. Detoxifies streptothricin via acetylation of the beta amino group of the first beta-lysyl moiety of streptothricin. From Bacillus subtilis (strain 168).
  14012..14287   -  CDS            klaC (fragment): KLAC_ECOLX - Also known as telB. Protein predicted: Swiss-Prot protein existence level 4. Belongs to the kla operon, which is associated with cryptic tellurite resistance, and IncW plasmid fertility inhibition. From Escherichia coli.
  14351..14982   -  rep_origin     oriV: incP origin of replication
  15119..15490   -  CDS            traJ: oriT-recognizing protein; traJ
  15523..15632   -  oriT           oriT: incP origin of transfer
  15764..15954   +  rep_origin     ori (fragment): high-copy-number ColE1/pMB1/pBR322/pUC origin of replication
  16313..16963   -  CDS            TetR: tetracycline resistance regulatory protein; tetR
>Addgene plasmid #141164 | pGZ12.0501 | addgene full sequence | sequence record 313537 | Addgene NGS Result
GACCAGCGGAGGCTGGTCCGGAGGCCAGACGTGAAACCCAACATACCCCTGATCGTAATTCTGAGCACTG
TCGCGCTCGACGCTGTCGGCATCGGCCTGATTATGCCGGTGCTGCCGGGCCTCCTGCGCGATCTGGTTCA
CTCGAACGACGTCACCGCCCACTATGGCATTCTGCTGGCGCTGTATGCGTTGGTGCAATTTGCCTGCGCA
CCTGTGCTGGGCGCGCTGTCGGATCGTTTCGGGCGGCGGCCAATCTTGCTCGTCTCGCTGGCCGGCGCCA
GATCTGGGGAACCCTGTGGTTGGCATGCACATACAAATGGACGAACGGATAAACCTTTTCACGCCCTTTT
AAATATCCGATTATTCTAATAAACGCTCTTTTCTCTTAGGTTTACCCGCCAATATATCCTGTCAAACACT
GATAGTTTAAACTGAAGGCGGGAAACGACAATCTGATCATGAGCGGAGAATTAAGGGAGTCACGTTATGA
CCCCCGCCGATGACGCGGGACAAGCCGTTTTACGTTTGGAACTGACAGAACCGCAACGTTGAAGGAGCCA
CTCAGCCGCGGGTTTCTGGAGTTTAATGAGCTAAGCACATACGTCAGAAACCATTATTGCGCGTTCAAAA
GTCGCCTAAGGTCACTATCAGCTAGCAAATATTTCTTGTCAAAAATGCTCCACTGACGTTCCATAAATTC
CCCTCGGTATCCAATTAGAGTCTCATATTCACTCTCAATCCAAATAATCTGCACCGGATCTGGATCGTTT
CGCATGATTGAACAAGATGGATTGCACGCAGGTTCTCCGGCCGCTTGGGTGGAGAGGCTATTCGGCTATG
ACTGGGCACAACAGACAATCGGCTGCTCTGATGCCGCCGTGTTCCGGCTGTCAGCGCAGGGGCGCCCGGT
TCTTTTTGTCAAGACCGACCTGTCCGGTGCCCTGAATGAACTGCAGGACGAGGCAGCGCGGCTATCGTGG
CTGGCCACGACGGGCGTTCCTTGCGCAGCTGTGCTCGACGTTGTCACTGAAGCGGGAAGGGACTGGCTGC
TATTGGGCGAAGTGCCGGGGCAGGATCTCCTGTCATCTCACCTTGCTCCTGCCGAGAAAGTATCCATCAT
GGCTGATGCAATGCGGCGGCTGCATACGCTTGATCCGGCTACCTGCCCATTCGACCACCAAGCGAAACAT
CGCATCGAGCGAGCACGTACTCGGATGGAAGCCGGTCTTGTCGATCAGGATGATCTGGACGAAGAGCATC
AGGGGCTCGCGCCAGCCGAACTGTTCGCCAGGCTCAAGGCGCGCATGCCCGACGGCGATGATCTCGTCGT
GACCCATGGCGATGCCTGCTTGCCGAATATCATGGTGGAAAATGGCCGCTTTTCTGGATTCATCGACTGT
GGCCGGCTGGGTGTGGCGGACCGCTATCAGGACATAGCGTTGGCTACCCGTGATATTGCTGAAGAGCTTG
GCGGCGAATGGGCTGACCGCTTCCTCGTGCTTTACGGTATCGCCGCTCCCGATTCGCAGCGCATCGCCTT
CTATCGCCTTCTTGACGAGTTCTTCTGAGCGGGACTCTGGGGTTCGAAATGACCGACCAAGCGACGCCCA
ACCTGCCATCACGAGATTTCGATTCCACCGCCGCCTTCTATGAAAGGTTGGGCTTCGGAATCGTTTTCCG
GGACGCCGGCTGGATGATCCTCCAGCGCGGGGATCTCATGCTGGAGTTCTTCGCCCACGGGATCTCTGCG
GAACAGGCGGTCGAAGGTGCCGATATCATTACGACAGCAACGGCCGACAAGCACAACGCCACGATCCTGA
GCGACAATATGATCGGGCCCGGCGTCCACATCAACGGCGTCGGCGGCGACTGCCCAGGCAAGACCGAGAT
GCACCGCGATATCTTGCTGCGTTCGGATATTTTCGTGGAGTTCCCGCCACAGACCCGGATGATCCCCGAT
CGTTCAAACATTTGGCAATAAAGTTTCTTAAGATTGAATCCTGTTGCCGGTCTTGCGATGATTATCATAT
AATTTCTGTTGAATTACGTTAAGCATGTAATAATTAACATGTAATGCATGACGTTATTTATGAGATGGGT
TTTTATGATTAGAGTCCCGCAATTATACATTTAATACGCGATAGAAAACAAAATATAGCGCGCAAACTAG
GATAAATTATCGCGCGCGGTGTCATCTATGTTACTAGATCGGGCCTCCTGTC
[82 nt withheld, positions 2223-2304]
GCTCTGAGGGA
[161 nt withheld, positions 2316-2476]
TAGGCCTAGCTTGCCAACATGGTGGAGCACGACACTCTCGTCTACTCCAAGAATATCAAAGATACAGTCT
CAGAAGACCAAAGGGCTATTGAGACTTTTCAACAAAGGGTAATATCGGGAAACCTCCTCGGATTCCATTG
CCCAGCTATCTGTCACTTCATCAAAAGGACAGTAGAAAAGGAAGGTGGCACCTACAAATGCCATCATTGC
GATAAAGGAAAGGCTATCGTTCAAGATGCCTCTGCCGACAGTGGTCCCAAAGATGGACCCCCACCCACGA
GGAGCATCGTGGAAAAAGAAGACGTTCCAACCACGTCTTCAAAGCAAGTGGATTGATGTGAACATGGTGG
AGCACGACACTCTCGTCTACTCCAAGAATATCAAAGATACAGTCTCAGAAGACCAAAGGGCTATTGAGAC
TTTTCAACAAAGGGTAATATCGGGAAACCTCCTCGGATTCCATTGCCCAGCTATCTGTCACTTCATCAAA
AGGACAGTAGAAAAGGAAGGTGGCACCTACAAATGCCATCATTGCGATAAAGGAAAGGCTATCGTTCAAG
ATGCCTCTGCCGACAGTGGTCCCAAAGATGGACCCCCACCCACGAGGAGCATCGTGGAAAAAGAAGACGT
TCCAACCACGTCTTCAAAGCAAGTGGATTGATGTGATATCTCCACTGACGTAAGGGATGACGCACAATCC
CACTATCCTTCGCAAGACCCTTCCTCTATATAAGGAAGTTCATTTCATTCGGAGAGGTACGTATTTTTAC
AACAATTACCAACAACAACAACAAACAACAACAACATTACATTTTACATTCTACAAACTAGTATGGGGAG
GGCTCCTTGCTGCTCAAAAGTGGGGCTGCACAGGGGACCTTGGACACCTAGGGAAGACACACTGCTCGTG
AAGTATATCCAGGCCCACGGAGATGGTCATTGGAGAAGCTTGCCTAAGAAAGCTGGCCTCCTTAGATGCG
GGAAGTCATGTAGACTCAGGTGGATGAACTACCTTAGACCTGACATAAAAAGGGGCAATATTACTCCAGA
TGAGGATGACCTCATTATCAGACTTCACAGCTTGCTGGGTAACAGGTGGTCATTGATCGCTGGCAGACTG
CCAGGGAGGACTGACAATGAGATTAAGAACTATTGGAATACACACCTTTCAAAAAGACTCCTTTCTCAGG
GAACTGATCCTAACACACATAAGAAATTGAGCGAACCAGCAGTTCAGCAAGTGAAGAAAAGAAAGAGCTC
AAGGGGAAACTCTAATAAGAAGCAAAACAATAGCAAGGGCAAAGGGGCCAAGGTTGAGCCTGAAAAGCCA
AAAGTGCATTTGCCTAAACCAGTTAGAGTGACTTCTTTCAGCCTGCCTAGGAACGACTCATTCGATCAGT
GCAATACTTTTTCTACAGTTTCTAGCTCACAAGGAGGAGAGGGCGGGCTCGGAACTGAAGTTGTGCAAGG
TCCATGGTCTGATAACGTTAATGATGACGAGAACGGAACAGGTTTTCTTGCTGCATACGATGACCACGGA
TTCGTTAATGGTTCAGATTTTGAGTGTCAGAGCCATGTGCCTGCATCAGATGACGATAATTCTTTGGAAA
AGCTGTACGAGGAATATCTTCAATTGCTCAAGACTAACGACGACCAGGTTCAGTTGGACTCATTTGCCGA
ATCATTGCTCATCTAAGTTAACTTTCTCCATAATAATGTGTGAGTAGTTCCCAGATAAGGGAATTAGGGT
TCCTATAGGGTTTCGCTCATGTGTTGAGCATATAAGAAACCCTTAGTATGTATTTGTATTTGTAAAATAC
TTCTATCAATAAAATTTCTAATTCCTAAAACCAAAATCCAGTCCTAGGAATCGATAAGCTTGCCAACATG
GTGGAGCACGACACTCTCGTCTACTCCAAGAATATCAAAGATACAGTCTCAGAAGACCAAAGGGCTATTG
AGACTTTTCAACAAAGGGTAATATCGGGAAACCTCCTCGGATTCCATTGCCCAGCTATCTGTCACTTCAT
CAAAAGGACAGTAGAAAAGGAAGGTGGCACCTACAAATGCCATCATTGCGATAAAGGAAAGGCTATCGTT
CAAGATGCCTCTGCCGACAGTGGTCCCAAAGATGGACCCCCACCCACGAGGAGCATCGTGGAAAAAGAAG
ACGTTCCAACCACGTCTTCAAAGCAAGTGGATTGATGTGAACATGGTGGAGCACGACACTCTCGTCTACT
CCAAGAATATCAAAGATACAGTCTCAGAAGACCAAAGGGCTATTGAGACTTTTCAACAAAGGGTAATATC
GGGAAACCTCCTCGGATTCCATTGCCCAGCTATCTGTCACTTCATCAAAAGGACAGTAGAAAAGGAAGGT
GGCACCTACAAATGCCATCATTGCGATAAAGGAAAGGCTATCGTTCAAGATGCCTCTGCCGACAGTGGTC
CCAAAGATGGACCCCCACCCACGAGGAGCATCGTGGAAAAAGAAGACGTTCCAACCACGTCTTCAAAGCA
AGTGGATTGATGTGATATCTCCACTGACGTAAGGGATGACGCACAATCCCACTATCCTTCGCAAGACCCT
TCCTCTATATAAGGAAGTTCATTTCATTCGGAGAGGTACGTATTTTTACAACAATTACCAACAACAACAA
CAAACAACAACAACATTACATTTTACATTCTACAACTACATCTAGAATTCCCCGGATCGTTTCGCATGAT
TGAACAAGATGGATTGCACGCAGGTTCTCCGGCCGCTTGGGTGGAGAGGCTATTCGGCTATGACTGGGCA
CAACAGACAATCGGCTGCTCTGATGCCGCCGTGTTCCGGCTGTCAGCGCAGGGGCGCCCGGTTCTTTTTG
TCAAGACCGACCTGTCCGGTGCCCTGAATGAACTCCAGGACGAGGCAGCGCGGCTATCGTGGCTGGCCAC
GACGGGCGTTCCTTGCGCAGCTGTGCTCGACGTTGTCACTGAAGCGGGAAGGGACTGGCTGCTATTGGGC
GAAGTGCCGGGGCAGGATCTCCTGTCATCTCACCTTGCTCCTGCCGAGAAAGTATCCATCATGGCTGATG
CAATGCGGCGGCTGCATACGCTTGATCCGGCTACCTGCCCATTCGACCACCAAGCGAAACATCGCATCGA
GCGAGCACGTACTCGGATGGAAGCCGGTCTTGTCGATCAGGATGATCTGGACGAAGAGCATCAGGGGCTC
GCGCCAGCCGAACTGTTCGCCAGGCTCAAGGCGCGCATGCCCGACGGCGAGGATCTCGTCGTGACCCATG
GCGATGCCTGCTTGCCGAATATCATGGTGGAAAATGGCCGCTTTTCTGGATTCATCGACTGTGGCCGGCT
GGGTGTGGCGGACCGCTATCAGGACATAGCGTTGGCTACCCGTGATATTGCTGAAGAGCTTGGCGGCGAA
TGGGCTGACCGCTTCCTCGTGCTTTACGGTATCGCCGCTCCCGATTCGCAGCGCATCGCCTTCTATCGCC
TTCTTGACGAGTTCTTCTGAGCGGGACTCTGGGGTTCGAAATGACCGACCAAGCGACGCCCAACCTGCCA
TCACGAGATTTCGATTCCACCGCCGCCTTCTATGAAAGGTTGGGCTTCGGAATCGTTTTCCGGGACGCCG
GCTGGATGATCCTCCAGCGCGGGGATCTCATGCTGGAGTTCTTCGCCCACCCCGGAATTCTAGAATTGGC
ATGCAAGCTCGAGTTTCTCCATAATAATGTGTGAGTAGTTCCCAGATAAGGGAATTAGGGTTCCTATAGG
GTTTCGCTCATGTGTTGAGCATATAAGAAACCCTTAGTATGTATTTGTATTTGTAAAATACTTCTATCAA
TAAAATTTCTAATTCCTAAAACCAAAATCCAGTACTAAAATCCAGATCCCCCGAATTCCAAGCTTGCCAA
CATGGTGGAGCACGACACTCTCGTCTACTCCAAGAATATCAAAGATACAGTCTCAGAAGACCAAAGGGCT
ATTGAGACTTTTCAACAAAGGGTAATATCGGGAAACCTCCTCGGATTCCATTGCCCAGCTATCTGTCACT
TCATCAAAAGGACAGTAGAAAAGGAAGGTGGCACCTACAAATGCCATCATTGCGATAAAGGAAAGGCTAT
CGTTCAAGATGCCTCTGCCGACAGTGGTCCCAAAGATGGACCCCCACCCACGAGGAGCATCGTGGAAAAA
GAAGACGTTCCAACCACGTCTTCAAAGCAAGTGGATTGATGTGAACATGGTGGAGCACGACACTCTCGTC
TACTCCAAGAATATCAAAGATACAGTCTCAGAAGACCAAAGGGCTATTGAGACTTTTCAACAAAGGGTAA
TATCGGGAAACCTCCTCGGATTCCATTGCCCAGCTATCTGTCACTTCATCAAAAGGACAGTAGAAAAGGA
AGGTGGCACCTACAAATGCCATCATTGCGATAAAGGAAAGGCTATCGTTCAAGATGCCTCTGCCGACAGT
GGTCCCAAAGATGGACCCCCACCCACGAGGAGCATCGTGGAAAAAGAAGACGTTCCAACCACGTCTTCAA
AGCAAGTGGATTGATGTGATATCTCCACTGACGTAAGGGATGACGCACAATCCCACTATCCTTCGCAAGA
CCCTTCCTCTATATAAGGAAGTTCATTTCATTCGGAGAGGTACGTATTTTTACAACAATTACCAACAACA
ACAACAAACAACAACAACATTACATTTTACATTCTACAACTACATCTAGAGGATCCCCGGGTACCGGTCG
CCACCATGGTGAGCAAGGGCGAGGAGCTGTTCACCGGGGTGGTGCCCATCCTGGTCGAGCTGGACGGCGA
CGTAAACGGCCACAAGTTCAGCGTGTCCGGCGAGGGCGAGGGCGATGCCACCTACGGCAAGCTGACCCTG
AAGTTCATCTGCACCACCGGCAAGCTGCCCGTGCCCTGGCCCACCCTCGTGACCACCCTGACCTACGGCG
TGCAGTGCTTCAGCCGCTACCCCGACCACATGAAGCAGCACGACTTCTTCAAGTCCGCCATGCCCGAAGG
CTACGTCCAGGAGCGCACCATCTTCTTCAAGGACGACGGCAACTACAAGACCCGCGCCGAGGTGAAGTTC
GAGGGCGACACCCTGGTGAACCGCATCGAGCTGAAGGGCATCGACTTCAAGGAGGACGGCAACATCCTGG
GGCACAAGCTGGAGTACAACTACAACAGCCACAACGTCTATATCATGGCCGACAAGCAGAAGAACGGCAT
CAAGGTGAACTTCAAGATCCGCCACAACATCGAGGACGGCAGCGTGCAGCTCGCCGACCACTACCAGCAG
AACACCCCCATCGGCGACGGCCCCGTGCTGCTGCCCGACAACCACTACCTGAGCACCCAGTCCGCCCTGA
GCAAAGACCCCAACGAGAAGCGCGATCACATGGTCCTGCTGGAGTTCGTGACCGCCGCCGGGATCACTCT
CGGCATGGACGAGCTGTACAAGTAAAGCGGCCGCGACTCTAGAATTGGCATGCAAGCTCGAGTTTCTCCA
TAATAATGTGTGAGTAGTTCCCAGATAAGGGAATTAGGGTTCCTATAGGGTTTCGCTCATGTGTTGAGCA
TATAAGAAACCCTTAGTATGTATTTGTATTTGTAAAATACTTCTATCAATAAAATTTCTAATTCCTAAAA
CCAAAATCCAGTACTAAAATCCAGATCCCCCGAATTCCGGGTACCGAGCTCGAATTCACTGGCCGTCGTT
TTACAACGTCGTGACTGGGAAAACCCTGGCGTTACCCAACTTAATCGCCTTGCAGCACATCCCCCTTTCG
CCAGCTGGCGTAATAGCGAAGAGGCCCGCACCGATCGCCCTTCCCAACAGTTGCGCAGCCTGAATG
[44 nt withheld, positions 8353-8396]
C
[141 nt withheld, positions 8398-8538]
CCTTTGACGTTGGAGTCCACGTTCTTT
[37 nt withheld, positions 8566-8602]
ACCCTATCTCGGGCTATTCTTTTGATTTATAAGGGATTTTGCCGATTTCGGAACCACCATCAAACAGGAT
TTTCGCCTGCTGGGGCAAACCAGCGTGGACCGCTTGCTGCAACTCTCTCAGGGCCAGGCGGTGAAGGGCA
ATCAGCTGTTGCCCGTCTCACTGGTGAAAAGAAAAACCACCCCAGTACATTAAAAACGTCCGCAATGTGT
TATTAAGTTGTCTAAGCGTCAATTTGTTTACACCACAATATATCCTGCCACCAGCCAGCCAACAGCTCCC
CGACCGGCAGCTCGGCACAAAATCACCACTCGATACAGGCAGCCCATCAGTCCGGGACGGCGTCAGCGGG
AGAGCCGTTGTAAGGCGGCAGACTTTGCTCATGTTACCGATGCTATTCGGAAGAACGGCAACTAAGCTGC
CGGGTTTGAAACACGGATGATCTCGCGGAGGGTAGCATGTTGATTGTAACGATGACAGAGCGTTGCTGCC
TGTGATCAAATATCATCTCCCTCGCAGAGATCCGAATTATCAGCCTTCTTATTCATTTCTCGCTTAACCG
TGACAGGCTGTCGATCTTGAGAACTATGCCGACATAATAGGAAATCGCTGGATAAAGCCGCTGAGGAAGC
TGAGTGGCGCTATTTCTTTAGAAGTGAACGTTGACGATATCAACTCCCCTATCCATTGCTCACCGAATGG
TACAGGTCGGGGACCCGAAGTTCCGACTGTCGGCCTGATGCATCCCCGGCTGATCGACCCCAGATCTGGG
GCTGAGAAAGCCCAGTAAGGAAACAACTGTAGGTTCGAGTCGCGAGATCCCCCGGAACCAAAGGAAGTAG
GTTAAACCCGCTCCGATCAGGCCGAGCCACGCCAGGCCGAGAACATTGGTTCCTGTAGGCATCGGGATTG
GCGGATCAAACACTAAAGCTACTGGAACGAGCAGAAGTCCTCCGGCCGCCAGTTGCCAGGCGGTAAAGGT
GAGCAGAGGCACGGGAGGTTGCCACTTGCGGGTCAGCACGGTTCCGAACGCCATGGAAACCGCCCCCGCC
AGGCCCGCTGCGACGCCGACAGGATCTAGCGCTGCGTTTGGTGTCAACACCAACAGCGCCACGCCCGCAG
TTCCGCAAATAGCCCCCAGGACCGCCATCAATCGTATCGGGCTACCTAGCAGAGCGGCAGAGATGAACAC
GACCATCAGCGGCTGCACAGCGCCTACCGTCGCCGCGACCCCGCCCGGCAGGCGGTAGACCGAAATAAAC
AACAAGCTCCAGAATAGCGAAATATTAAGTGCGCCGAGGATGAAGATGCGCATCCACCAGATTCCCGTTG
GAATCTGTCGGACGATCATCACGAGCAATAAACCCGCCGGCAACGCCCGCAGCAGCATACCGGCGACCCC
TCGGCCTCGCTGTTCGGGCTCCACGAAAACGCCGGACAGATGCGCCTTGTGAGCGTCCTTGGGGCCGTCC
TCCTGTTTGAAGACCGACAGCCCAATGATCTCGCCGTCGATGTAGGCGCCGAATGCCACGGCATCTCGCA
ACCGTTCAGCGAACGCCTCCATGGGCTTTTTCTCCTCGTGCTCGTAAACGGACCCGAACATCTCTGGAGC
TTTCTTCAGGGCCGACAATCGGATCTCGCGGAAATCCTGCACGTCGGCCGCTCCAAGCCGTCGAATCTGA
GCCTTAATCACAATTGTCAATTTTAATCCTCTGTTTATCGGCAGTTCGTAGAGCGCGCCGTGCGTCCCGA
GCGATACTGAGCGAAGCAAGTGCGTCGAGCAGTGCCCGCTTGTTCCTGAAATGCCAGTAAAGCGCTGGCT
GCTGAACCCCCAGCCGGAACTGACCCCACAAGGCCCTAGCGTTTGCAATGCACCAGGTCATCATTGACCC
AGGCGTGTTCCACCAGGCCGCTGCCTCGCAACTCTTCGCAGGCTTCGCCGACCTGCTCGCGCCACTTCTT
CACGCGGGTGGAATCCGATCCGCACATGAGGCGGAAGGTTTCCAGCTTGAGCGGGTACGGCTCCCGGTGC
GAGCTGAAATAGTCGAACATCCGTCGGGCCGTCGGCGACAGCTTGCGGTACTTCTCCCATATGAATTTCG
TGTAGTGGTCGCCAGCAAACAGCACGACGATTTCCTCGTCGATCAGGACCTGGCAACGGGACGTTTTCTT
GCCACGGTCCAGGACGCGGAAGCGGTGCAGCAGCGACACCGATTCCAGGTGCCCAACGCGGTCGGACGTG
AAGCCCATCGCCGTCGCCTGTAGGCGCGACAGGCATTCCTCGGCCTTCGTGTAATACCGGCCATTGATCG
ACCAGCCCAGGTCCTGGCAAAGCTCGTAGAACGTGAAGGTGATCGGCTCGCCGATAGGGGTGCGCTTCGC
GTACTCCAACACCTGCTGCCACACCAGTTCGTCATCGTCGGCCCGCAGCTCGACGCCGGTGTAGGTGATC
TTCACGTCCTTGTTGACGTGGAAAATGACCTTGTTTTGCAGCGCCTCGCGCGGGATTTTCTTGTTGCGCG
TGGTGAACAGGGCAGAGCGGGCCGTGTCGTTTGGCATCGCTCGCATCGTGTCCGGCCACGGCGCAATATC
GAACAAGGAAAGCTGCATTTCCTTGATCTGCTGCTTCGTGTGTTTCAGCAACGCGGCCTGCTTGGCCTCG
CTGACCTGTTTTGCCAGGTCCTCGCCGGCGGTTTTTCGCTTCTTGGTCGTCATAGTTCCTCGCGTGTCGA
TGGTCATCGACTTCGCCAAACCTGCCGCCTCCTGTTCGAGACGACGCGAACGCTCCACGGCGGCCGATGG
CGCGGGCAGGGCAGGGGGAGCCAGTTGCACGCTGTCGCGCTCGATCTTGGCCGTAGCTTGCTGGACCATC
GAGCCGACGGACTGGAAGGTTTCGCGGGGCGCACGCATGACGGTGCGGCTTGCGATGGTTTCGGCATCCT
CGGCGGAAAACCCCGCGTCGATCAGTTCTTGCCTGTATGCCTTCCGGTCAAACGTCCGATTCATTCACCC
TCCTTGCGGGATTGCCCCGACTCACGCCGGGGCAATGTGCCCTTATTCCTGATTTGACCCGCCTGGTGCC
TTGGTGTCCAGATAATCCACCTTATCGGCAATGAAGTCGGTCCCGTAGACCGTCTGGCCGTCCTTCTCGT
ACTTGGTATTCCGAATCTTGCCCTGCACGAATACCAGCGACCCCTTGCCCAAATACTTGCCGTGGGCCTC
GGCCTGAGAGCCAAAACACTTGATGCGGAAGAAGTCGGTGCGCTCCTGCTTGTCGCCGGCATCGTTGCGC
CACATCTAGGTACTAAAACAATTCATCCAGTAAAATATAATATTTTATTTTCTCCCAATCAGGCTTGATC
CCCAGTAAGTCAAAAAATAGCTCGACATACTGTTCTTCCCCGATATCCTCCCTGATCGACCGGACGCAGA
AGGCAATGTCATACCACTTGTCCGCCCTGCCGCTTCTCCCAAGATCAATAAAGCCACTTACTTTGCCATC
TTTCACAAAGATGTTGCTGTCTCCCAGGTCGCCGTGGGAAAAGACAAGTTCCTCTTCGGGCTTTTCCGTC
TTTAAAAAATCATACAGCTCGCGCGGATCTTTAAATGGAGTGTCTTCTTCCCAGTTTTCGCAATCCACAT
CGGCCAGATCGTTATTCAGTAAGTAATCCAATTCGGCTAAGCGGCTGTCTAAGCTATTCGTATAGGGACA
ATCCGATATGTCGATGGAGTGAAAGAGCCTGATGCACTCCGCATACAGCTCGATAATCTTTTCAGGGCTT
TGTTCATCTTCATACTCTTCCGAGCAAAGGACGCCATCGGCCTCACTCATGAGCAGATTGCTCCAGCCAT
CATGCCGTTCAAAGTGCAGGACCTTTGGAACAGGCAGCTTTCCTTCCAGCCATAGCATCATGTCCTTTTC
CCGTTCCACATCATAGGTGGTCCCTTTATACCGGCTGTCCGTCATTTTTAAATATAGGTTTTCATTTTCT
CCCACCAGCTTATATACCTTAGCAGGAGACATTCCTTCCGTATCTTTTACGCAGCGGTATTTTTCGATCA
GTTTTTTCAATTCCGGTGATATTCTCATTTTAGCCATTTATTATTTCCTTCCTCTTTTCTACAGTATTTA
AAGATACCCCAAGAAGCTAATTATAACAAGACGAACTCCAATTCACTGTTCCTTGCATTCTAAAACCTTA
AATACCAGAAAACAGCTTTTTCAAAGTTGTTTTCAAAGTTGGCGTATAACATAGTATCGACGGAGCCGAT
TTTGAAACCACAATTATGGGTGATGCTGCCAACTTACTGATTTAGTGTATGATGGTGTTTTTGAGGTGCT
CCAGTGGCTTCTGTTTCTATCAGCTGTCCCTCCTGTTCAGCTACTGACGGGGTGGTGCGTAACGGCAAAA
GCACCGCCGGACATCAGCGCTATCTCTGCTCTCACTGCCGTAAAACATGGCAACTGCAGTTCACTTACAC
CGCTTCTCAACCCGGTACGCACCAGAAAATCATTGATATGGCCATGAATGGCGTTGGATGCCGGGCAACA
GCCCGCATTATGGGCGTTGGCCTCAACACGATTTTACGTCACTTAAAAAACTCAGGCCGCAGTCGGTAAC
CTCGCGCATACAGCCGGGCAGTGACGTCATCGTCTGCGCGGAAATGGACGAACAGTGGGGCTATGTCGGG
GCTAAATCGCGCCAGCGCTGGCTGTTTTACGCGTATGACAGTCTCCGGAAGACGGTTGTTGCGCACGTAT
TCGGTGAACGCACTATGGCGACGCTGGGGCGTCTTATGAGCCTGCTGTCACCCTTTGACGTGGTGATATG
GATGACGGATGGCTGGCCGCTGTATGAATCCCGCCTGAAGGGAAAGCTGCACGTAATCAGCAAGCGATAT
ACGCAGCGAATTGAGCGGCATAACCTGAATCTGAGGCAGCACCTGGCACGGCTGGGACGGAAGTCGCTGT
CGTTCTCAAAATCGGTGGAGCTGCATGACAAAGTCATCGGGCATTATCTGAACATAAAACACTATCAATA
AGTTGGAGTCATTACCCAATTATGATAGAATTTACAAGCTATAAGGTTATTGTCCTGGGTTTCAAGCATT
AGTCCATGCAAGTTTTTATGCTTTGCCCATTCTATAGATATATTGATAAGCGCGCTGCCTATGCCTTGCC
CCCTGAAATCCTTACATACGGCGATATCTTCTATATAAAAGATATATTATCTTATCAGTATTGTCAATAT
ATTCAAGGCAATCTGCCTCCTCATCCTCTTCATCCTCTTCGTCTTGGTAGCTTTTTAAATATGGCGCTTC
ATAGAGTAATTCTGTAAAGGTCCAATTCTCGTTTTCATACCTCGGTATAATCTTACCTATCACCTCAAAT
GGTTCGCTGGGTTTATCGCACCCCCGAACACGAGCACGGCACCCGCGACCACTATGCCAAGAATGCCCAA
GGTAAAAATTGCCGGCCCCGCCATGAAGTCCGTGAATGCCCCGACGGCCGAAGTGAAGGGCAGGCCGCCA
CCCAGGCCGCCGCCCTCACTGCCCGGCACCTGGTCGCTGAATGTCGATGCCAGCACCTGCGGCACGTCAA
TGCTTCCGGGCGTCGCGCTCGGGCTGATCGCCCATCCCGTTACTGCCCCGATCCCGGCAATGGCAAGGAC
TGCCAGCGCTGCCATTTTTGGGGTGAGGCCGTTCGCGGCCGAGGGGCGCAGCCCCTGGGGGGATGGGAGG
CCCGCGTTAGCGGGCCGGGAGGGTTCGAGAAGGGGGGGCACCCCCCTTCGGCGTGCGCGGTCACGCGCAC
AGGGCGCAGCCCTGGTTAAAAACAAGGTTTATAAATATTGGTTTAAAAGCAGGTTAAAAGACAGGTTAGC
GGTGGCCGAAAAACGGGCGGAAACCCTTGCAAATGCTGGATTTTCTGCCTGTGGACAGCCCCTCAAATGT
CAATAGGTGCGCCCCTCATCTGTCAGCACTCTGCCCCTCAAGTGTCAAGGATCGCGCCCCTCATCTGTCA
GTAGTCGCGCCCCTCAAGTGTCAATACCGCAGGGCACTTATCCCCAGGCTTGTCCACATCATCTGTGGGA
AACTCGCGTAAAATCAGGCGTTTTCGCCGATTTGCGAGGCTGGCCAGCTCCACGTCGCCGGCCGAAATCG
AGCCTGCCCCTCATCTGTCAACGCCGCGCCGGGTGAGTCGGCCCCTCAAGTGTCAACGTCCGCCCCTCAT
CTGTCAGTGAGGGCCAAGTTTTCCGCGAGGTATCCACAACGCCGGCGGCCGCGGTGTCTCGCACACGGCT
TCGACGGCGTTTCTGGCGCGTTTGCAGGGCCATAGACGGCCGCCAGCCCAGCGGCGAGGGCAACCAGCCC
GGTGAGCGTCGGAAAGGCGCTCGGTCTTGCCTTGCTCGTCGGTGATGTACTTCACCAGCTCCGCGAAGTC
GCTCTTCTTGATGGAGCGCATGGGGACGTGCTTGGCAATCACGCGCACCCCCCGGCCGTTTTAGCGGCTA
AAAAAGTCATGGCTCTGCCCTCGGGCGGACCACGCCCATCATGACCTTGCCAAGCTCGTCCTGCTTCTCT
TCGATCTTCGCCAGCAGGGCGAGGATCGTGGCATCACCGAACCGCGCCGTGCGCGGGTCGTCGGTGAGCC
AGAGTTTCAGCAGGCCGCCCAGGCGGCCCAGGTCGCCATTGATGCGGGCCAGCTCGCGGACGTGCTCATA
GTCCACGACGCCCGTGATTTTGTAGCCCTGGCCGACGGCCAGCAGGTAGGCCGACAGGCTCATGCCGGCC
GCCGCCGCCTTTTCCTCAATCGCTCTTCGTTCGTCTGGAAGGCAGTACACCTTGATAGGTGGGCTGCCCT
TCCTGGTTGGCTTGGTTTCATCAGCCATCCGCTTGCCCTCATCTGTTACGCCGGCGGTAGCCGGCCAGCC
TCGCAGAGCAGGATTCCCGTTGAGCACCGCCAGGTGCGAATAAGGGACAGTGAAGAAGGAACACCCGCTC
GCGGGTGGGCCTACTTCACCTATCCTGCCCGGCTGACGCCGTTGGATACACCAAGGAAAGTCTACACGAA
CCCTTTGGCAAAATCCTGTATATCGTGCGAAAAAGGATGGATATACCGAAAAAATCGCTATAATGACCCC
GAAGCAGGGTTATGCAGCGGAAAAGCGCCACGCTTCCCGAAGGGAGAAAGGCGGACAGGTATCCGGTAAG
CGGCAGGGTCGGAACAGGAGAGCGCACGAGGGAGCTTCCAGGGGGAAACGCCTGGTATCTTTATAGTCCT
GTCGGGTTTCGCCACCTCTGACTTGAGCGTCGATTTTTGTGATGCTCGTCAGGGGGGCGGAGCCTATGGA
AAAACGCCAGCAACGCGGCCTTTTTACGGTTCCTGGCCTTTTGCTGGCCTTTTGCTCACATGTTCTTTCC
TGCGTTATCCCCTGATTCTGTGGATAACCGTATTACCGCCTTTGAGTGAGCTGATACCGCTCGCCGCAGC
CGAACGACCGAGCGCAGCGAGTCAGTGAGCGAGGAAGCGGAAGAGCGCCAGAAGGCCGCCAGAGAGGCCG
AGCGCGGCCGTGAGGCTTGGACGCTAGGGCAGGGCATGAAAAAGCCCGTAGCGGGCTGCTACGGGCGTCT
GACGCGGTGGAAAGGGGGAGGGGATGTTGTCTACATGGCTCTGCTGTAGTGAGTGGGTTGCGCTCCGGCA
GCGGTCCTGATCAATCGTCACCCTTTCTCGGTCCTTCAACGTTCCTGACAACGAGCCTCCTTTTCGCCAA
TCCATCGACAATCACCGCGAGTCCCTGCTCGAACGCTGCGTCCGGACCGGCTTCGTCGAAGGCGTCTATC
GCGGCCCGCAACAGCGGCGAGAGCGGAGCCTGTTCAACGGTGCCGCCGCGCTCGCCGGCATCGCTGTCGC
CGGCCTGCTCCTCAAGCACGGCCCCAACAGTGAAGTAGCTGATTGTCATCAGCGCATTGACGGCGTCCCC
GGCCGAAAAACCCGCCTCGCAGAGGAAGCGAAGCTGCGCGTCGGCCGTTTCCATCTGCGGTGCGCCCGGT
CGCGTGCCGGCATGGATGCGCGCGCCATCGCGGTAGGCGAGCAGCGCCTGCCTGAAGCTGCGGGCATTCC
CGATCAGAAATGAGCGCCAGTCGTCGTCGGCTCTCGGCACCGAATGCGTATGATTCTCCGCCAGCATGGC
TTCGGCCAGTGCGTCGAGCAGCGCCCGCTTGTTCCTGAAGTGCCAGTAAAGCGCCGGCTGCTGAACCCCC
AACCGTTCCGCCAGTTTGCGTGTCGTCAGACCGTCTACGCCGACCTCGTTCAACAGGTCCAGGGCGGCAC
GGATCACTGTATTCGGCTGCAACTTTGTCATGCTTGACACTTTATCACTGATAAACATAATATGTCCACC
AACTTATCAGTGATAAAGAATCCGCGCGTTCAATCG
